Addgene plasmid #216504: pcDNA3 PM-Ras-LOCKR-PL Key
Purpose: Ras activity dependent proximity labeler, Key only, plasma membrane localized
Depositing lab: David Baker. Depositing organization: University of Washington. Publication: Computationally designed sensors detect endogenous Ras activity and signaling effectors at subcellular resolution. Zhang JZ, Nguyen WH, Greenwood N, Rose JC, Ong SE, Maly DJ, Baker D. Nat Biotechnol. 2024 Jan 25. doi: 10.1038/s41587-023-02107-w. PubMed 38273065.
Backbone
  Vector backbone: pcDNA3
  Backbone manufacturer: Genscript
  Vector type: Mammalian Expression
Growth in bacteria
  Bacterial resistance: Ampicillin, 100 μg/mL
  Growth temperature: 37°C
  Growth strain: DH5alpha
  Copy number: Unknown
Gene/Insert
  Gene/Insert name: PM-Ras-LOCKR-PL Key
  Species: H. sapiens (human)
  Insert size (bp): 1146
Resource information
  A portion of this plasmid was derived from a plasmid made by: Genscript
Terms and licenses: Academic/Nonprofit Terms; Industry Terms: Not Available to Industry
How to cite: pcDNA3 PM-Ras-LOCKR-PL Key was a gift from David Baker (Addgene plasmid # 216504 ; http://n2t.net/addgene:216504 ; RRID:Addgene_216504)
