[The description below was written by a language model from this plasmid's Addgene catalogue record and pLannotate feature annotations shown in this document.]
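Description:
pcDNA3 PM-Ras-LOCKR-PL Key is a mammalian expression plasmid built on the pcDNA3 backbone that encodes the "Key" half of a two-part, computationally designed Ras activity-dependent proximity labeler, targeted to the plasma membrane. It is propagated in E. coli through a high-copy ColE1/pUC-type origin with ampicillin selection (AmpR under its own bla promoter). An f1 origin is also present. For selection in mammalian cells the backbone carries a neomycin/kanamycin phosphotransferase gene driven by the SV40 enhancer/early promoter and terminated by an SV40 polyadenylation signal. The short HIV-1 LTR, ble, lacI and lac promoter/operator matches in the annotation appear to be small backbone-derived fragments rather than functional modules.

The roughly 1.1 kb insert sits between the CMV immediate early enhancer/promoter and the bovine growth hormone polyadenylation signal, with a T7 promoter just upstream of the coding region. Within the insert, the automated annotation detects a fragment matching a Myc epitope tag, which could serve for detection, and a large fragment matching E. coli BirA biotin ligase, consistent with a biotin ligase-derived proximity labeling moiety. The remaining parts of the open reading frame, including the LOCKR key element, any Ras-sensing domain and the plasma membrane targeting sequence, are not individually annotated, and the record does not specify them. As a "Key only" construct it is presumably used together with a matching partner component, which the record does not describe. The stated purpose is to link proximity labeling to Ras activity at the plasma membrane, allowing nearby signaling effectors to be labeled.
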