Features (pLannotate 1.2.2; 21 found; start..end, strand, type, name):
     28..80      -  misc_feature   bom (fragment): basis of mobility region from pBR322
    235..614     +  enhancer       CMV enhancer: human cytomegalovirus immediate early enhancer
    615..818     +  promoter       CMV promoter: human cytomegalovirus (CMV) immediate early promoter
    814..847     +  LTR            5' LTR (truncated) (fragment): truncated 5' long terminal repeat (LTR) from HIV-1
    863..881     +  promoter       T7 promoter: promoter for bacteriophage T7 RNA polymerase
    969..997     +  CDS            3xMyc (fragment): 3 tandem Myc epitope tags
   1305..2045    +  CDS            birA (fragment): BIRA_ECOLI - Also known as bioR, dhbB. Experimental evidence at protein level: Swiss-Prot protein existence level 1. Acts both as a biotin--[acetyl-CoA-carboxylase] ligase and a biotin-operon repressor. In the presence of ATP, BirA activates biotin to form the BirA-biotinyl-5'-adenylate (BirA-bio-5'-AMP or holoBirA) complex. HoloBirA can either transfer the biotinyl moiety to the biotin carboxyl carrier protein (BCCP) subunit of acetyl-CoA carboxylase, or bind to the biotin operator site and inhibit transcription of the operon. From Escherichia coli (strain K12).
   2075..2299    +  polyA_signal   bGH poly(A) signal: bovine growth hormone polyadenylation signal
   2303..2324    +  promoter       SV40 promoter (fragment): SV40 enhancer and early promoter
   2345..2773    +  rep_origin     f1 ori (sequence partly withheld): f1 bacteriophage origin of replication; arrow indicates direction of (+) strand synthesis
   2787..3116    +  promoter       SV40 promoter: SV40 enhancer and early promoter
   3183..3974    +  CDS            neo: KKA2_KLEPN - Also known as kan, nptII. Experimental evidence at protein level: Swiss-Prot protein existence level 1. Resistance to kanamycin, neomycin, paromomycin, ribostamycin, butirosin and gentamicin B. From Klebsiella pneumoniae.
   3998..4156    +  CDS            ble (fragment): BLE_KLEPN - Experimental evidence at protein level: Swiss-Prot protein existence level 1. Binding protein with a strong affinity to the bleomycin family of antibiotics. Binds to CL990; an antimitotic-antibiotic compound. From Klebsiella pneumoniae.
   4151..4272    +  polyA_signal   SV40 poly(A) signal: SV40 polyadenylation signal
   4345..4361    -  protein_bind   lac operator: The lac repressor binds to the lac operator to inhibit transcription in E. coli. This inhibition can be relieved by adding lactose or isopropyl-β-D-thiogalactopyranoside (IPTG). lac repressor encoded by lacI
   4369..4399    -  promoter       lac promoter: promoter for the E. coli lac operon
   4414..4435    -  protein_bind   CAP binding site: CAP binding activates transcription in the presence of cAMP. E. coli catabolite activator protein
   4448..4540    -  CDS            lacI (fragment): lac repressor; lacI; The lac repressor binds to the lac operator to inhibit transcription in E. coli. This inhibition can be relieved by adding lactose or isopropyl-β-D-thiogalactopyranoside (IPTG).
   4723..5311    -  rep_origin     ori: high-copy-number ColE1/pMB1/pBR322/pUC origin of replication
   5482..6342    -  CDS            AmpR: β-lactamase; bla; confers resistance to ampicillin, carbenicillin, and related antibiotics
   6343..6447    -  promoter       AmpR promoter: bla
>Addgene plasmid #216504 | pcDNA3 PM-Ras-LOCKR-PL Key | addgene full sequence | sequence record 428815 | Addgene NGS Result
GACGGATCGGGAGATCTCCCGATCCCCTATGGTGCACTCTCAGTACAATCTGCTCTGATGCCGCATAGTT
AAGCCAGTATCTGCTCCCTGCTTGTGTGTTGGAGGTCGCTGAGTAGTGCGCGAGCAAAATTTAAGCTACA
ACAAGGCAAGGCTTGACCGACAATTGCATGAAGAATCTGCTTAGGGTTAGGCGTTTTGCGCTGCTTCGCG
ATGTACGGGCCAGATATACGCGTTGACATTGATTATTGACTAGTTATTAATAGTAATCAATTACGGGGTC
ATTAGTTCATAGCCCATATATGGAGTTCCGCGTTACATAACTTACGGTAAATGGCCCGCCTGGCTGACCG
CCCAACGACCCCCGCCCATTGACGTCAATAATGACGTATGTTCCCATAGTAACGCCAATAGGGACTTTCC
ATTGACGTCAATGGGTGGAGTATTTACGGTAAACTGCCCACTTGGCAGTACATCAAGTGTATCATATGCC
AAGTACGCCCCCTATTGACGTCAATGACGGTAAATGGCCCGCCTGGCATTATGCCCAGTACATGACCTTA
TGGGACTTTCCTACTTGGCAGTACATCTACGTATTAGTCATCGCTATTACCATGGTGATGCGGTTTTGGC
AGTACATCAATGGGCGTGGATAGCGGTTTGACTCACGGGGATTTCCAAGTCTCCACCCCATTGACGTCAA
TGGGAGTTTGTTTTGGCACCAAAATCAACGGGACTTTCCAAAATGTCGTAACAACTCCGCCCCATTGACG
CAAATGGGCGGTAGGCGTGTACGGTGGGAGGTCTATATAAGCAGAGCTCTCTGGCTAACTAGAGAACCCA
CTGCTTACTGGCTTATCGAAATTAATACGACTCACTATAGGGAGACCCAAGCTTGCGCCACCATGGGCTG
CATCAAGAGCAAGAGGAAGGACAAAGGGTCTAGCCATCACCATCATCACCATTCTAGCGAGCAGAAACTC
ATCTCTGAAGAGGATCTCGGTGGTAGTGAACAAAAGTTGATATCCGAGGAGGATTTGGGTGGGAGCGAGC
AGAAACTTATCAGTGAAGAAGATTTGGGGGGCTCCATGGATCCTGACGAGGCAAGGAAAGCCATAGCGAG
GGTTAAAAGGGAAAGCAAACGAATAGTAGAAGACGCGGAAAGGCTTAGTCGAGAAGCAGCGGCGGCAAGT
GAGAAATCCTCCCGAGAGGCGGAGAGGCTCTCCCGGGAGGCCGCTGCTGCGTCCGAGAAAATTTCCCGGG
AGGGCGGTAGTGGTGGAACCACCGGGAGCGGTGGTGGTTCCGGAGGACAGCTGGATGGGGGTTCCGTAGC
TGTGTTGCCGGTTGTCGACAGTACAAACCAGTACCTTCTGGATCGGATCGGTGAGCTGAAGTCCGGCGAC
GCCTGCATAGCGGAGTATCAGCAAGCGGGGAGGGGTAGCAGAGGGAGAAAGTGGTTCTCCCCTTTTGGGG
CCAACCTCTACCTTTCAATGTTTTGGCGACTCAAAAGGGGACCCGCAGCAATCGGACTGGGCCCGGTGAT
TGGCATCGTGATGGCCGAGGCACTGCGGAAATTGGGGGCGGACAAGGTGCGCGTAAAGTGGCCGAACGAC
TTGTATCTCCAAGACAGAAAACTCGCTGGTATCCTCGTTGAACTGGCAGGTATCACAGGAGACGCAGCAC
AAATCGTAATCGGAGCTGGAATCAATGTAGCAATGAGACGCGTGGAAGAGAGTGTTGTCAATCAAGGTTG
GATTACTCTGCAGGAAGCAGGTATCAATCTCGATCGGAACACGCTGGCCGCGACTCTCATTAGAGAGCTG
CGAGCGGCACTGGAGTTGTTCGAACAAGAGGGACTTGCGCCCTACCTTCCCCGATGGGAGAAACTGGATA
ACTTCATAAATAGGCCCGTTAAGTTGATAATTGGCGATAAAGAGATTTTCGGAATTAGTAGGGGTATCGA
CAAACAAGGTGCCTTGCTCCTTGAGCAAGACGGCGTGATAAAGCCCTGGATGGGTGGTGAAATCAGTCTC
CGAAGTGCAGAGAAATAGGAATTCTGCAGATATCCATCCCTCGACTGTGCCTTCTAGTTGCCAGCCATCT
GTTGTTTGCCCCTCCCCCGTGCCTTCCTTGACCCTGGAAGGTGCCACTCCCACTGTCCTTTCCTAATAAA
ATGAGGAAATTGCATCGCATTGTCTGAGTAGGTGTCATTCTATTCTGGGGGGTGGGGTGGGGCAGGACAG
CAAGGGGGAGGATTGGGAAGACAATAGCAGGCATGCTGGGGATGCGGTGGGCTCTATGGCTTCTGAGGCG
GAAAGAACCAGCTGGGGCTCTAGGGGGTATCCCC
[124 nt withheld, positions 2345-2468]
C
[91 nt withheld, positions 2470-2560]
A
[49 nt withheld, positions 2562-2610]
CCTTTGACGTTGGAGTCCACGTTCTTT
[37 nt withheld, positions 2638-2674]
ACCCTATCTCGGTCTATTCTTTTGATTTATAAGGGATTTTGCCGATTTCGGCCTATTGGTTAAAAAATGA
GCTGATTTAACAAAAATTTAACGCGAATTAATTCTGTGGAATGTGTGTCAGTTAGGGTGTGGAAAGTCCC
CAGGCTCCCCAGCAGGCAGAAGTATGCAAAGCATGCATCTCAATTAGTCAGCAACCAGGTGTGGAAAGTC
CCCAGGCTCCCCAGCAGGCAGAAGTATGCAAAGCATGCATCTCAATTAGTCAGCAACCATAGTCCCGCCC
CTAACTCCGCCCATCCCGCCCCTAACTCCGCCCAGTTCCGCCCATTCTCCGCCCCATGGCTGACTAATTT
TTTTTATTTATGCAGAGGCCGAGGCCGCCTCTGCCTCTGAGCTATTCCAGAAGTAGTGAGGAGGCTTTTT
TGGAGGCCTAGGCTTTTGCAAAAAGCTCCCGGGAGCTTGTATATCCATTTTCGGATCTGATCAAGAGACA
GGATGAGGATCGTTTCGCATGATTGAACAAGATGGATTGCACGCAGGTTCTCCGGCCGCTTGGGTGGAGA
GGCTATTCGGCTATGACTGGGCACAACAGACAATCGGCTGCTCTGATGCCGCCGTGTTCCGGCTGTCAGC
GCAGGGGCGCCCGGTTCTTTTTGTCAAGACCGACCTGTCCGGTGCCCTGAATGAACTGCAGGACGAGGCA
GCGCGGCTATCGTGGCTGGCCACGACGGGCGTTCCTTGCGCAGCTGTGCTCGACGTTGTCACTGAAGCGG
GAAGGGACTGGCTGCTATTGGGCGAAGTGCCGGGGCAGGATCTCCTGTCATCTCACCTTGCTCCTGCCGA
GAAAGTATCCATCATGGCTGATGCAATGCGGCGGCTGCATACGCTTGATCCGGCTACCTGCCCATTCGAC
CACCAAGCGAAACATCGCATCGAGCGAGCACGTACTCGGATGGAAGCCGGTCTTGTCGATCAGGATGATC
TGGACGAAGAGCATCAGGGGCTCGCGCCAGCCGAACTGTTCGCCAGGCTCAAGGCGCGCATGCCCGACGG
CGAGGATCTCGTCGTGACCCATGGCGATGCCTGCTTGCCGAATATCATGGTGGAAAATGGCCGCTTTTCT
GGATTCATCGACTGTGGCCGGCTGGGTGTGGCGGACCGCTATCAGGACATAGCGTTGGCTACCCGTGATA
TTGCTGAAGAGCTTGGCGGCGAATGGGCTGACCGCTTCCTCGTGCTTTACGGTATCGCCGCTCCCGATTC
GCAGCGCATCGCCTTCTATCGCCTTCTTGACGAGTTCTTCTGAGCGGGACTCTGGGGTTCGAAATGACCG
ACCAAGCGACGCCCAACCTGCCATCACGAGATTTCGATTCCACCGCCGCCTTCTATGAAAGGTTGGGCTT
CGGAATCGTTTTCCGGGACGCCGGCTGGATGATCCTCCAGCGCGGGGATCTCATGCTGGAGTTCTTCGCC
CACCCCAACTTGTTTATTGCAGCTTATAATGGTTACAAATAAAGCAATAGCATCACAAATTTCACAAATA
AAGCATTTTTTTCACTGCATTCTAGTTGTGGTTTGTCCAAACTCATCAATGTATCTTATCATGTCTGTAT
ACCGTCGACCTCTAGCTAGAGCTTGGCGTAATCATGGTCATAGCTGTTTCCTGTGTGAAATTGTTATCCG
CTCACAATTCCACACAACATACGAGCCGGAAGCATAAAGTGTAAAGCCTGGGGTGCCTAATGAGTGAGCT
AACTCACATTAATTGCGTTGCGCTCACTGCCCGCTTTCCAGTCGGGAAACCTGTCGTGCCAGCTGCATTA
ATGAATCGGCCAACGCGCGGGGAGAGGCGGTTTGCGTATTGGGCGCTCTTCCGCTTCCTCGCTCACTGAC
TCGCTGCGCTCGGTCGTTCGGCTGCGGCGAGCGGTATCAGCTCACTCAAAGGCGGTAATACGGTTATCCA
CAGAATCAGGGGATAACGCAGGAAAGAACATGTGAGCAAAAGGCCAGCAAAAGGCCAGGAACCGTAAAAA
GGCCGCGTTGCTGGCGTTTTTCCATAGGCTCCGCCCCCCTGACGAGCATCACAAAAATCGACGCTCAAGT
CAGAGGTGGCGAAACCCGACAGGACTATAAAGATACCAGGCGTTTCCCCCTGGAAGCTCCCTCGTGCGCT
CTCCTGTTCCGACCCTGCCGCTTACCGGATACCTGTCCGCCTTTCTCCCTTCGGGAAGCGTGGCGCTTTC
TCATAGCTCACGCTGTAGGTATCTCAGTTCGGTGTAGGTCGTTCGCTCCAAGCTGGGCTGTGTGCACGAA
CCCCCCGTTCAGCCCGACCGCTGCGCCTTATCCGGTAACTATCGTCTTGAGTCCAACCCGGTAAGACACG
ACTTATCGCCACTGGCAGCAGCCACTGGTAACAGGATTAGCAGAGCGAGGTATGTAGGCGGTGCTACAGA
GTTCTTGAAGTGGTGGCCTAACTACGGCTACACTAGAAGAACAGTATTTGGTATCTGCGCTCTGCTGAAG
CCAGTTACCTTCGGAAAAAGAGTTGGTAGCTCTTGATCCGGCAAACAAACCACCGCTGGTAGCGGTGGTT
TTTTTGTTTGCAAGCAGCAGATTACGCGCAGAAAAAAAGGATCTCAAGAAGATCCTTTGATCTTTTCTAC
GGGGTCTGACGCTCAGTGGAACGAAAACTCACGTTAAGGGATTTTGGTCATGAGATTATCAAAAAGGATC
TTCACCTAGATCCTTTTAAATTAAAAATGAAGTTTTAAATCAATCTAAAGTATATATGAGTAAACTTGGT
CTGACAGTTACCAATGCTTAATCAGTGAGGCACCTATCTCAGCGATCTGTCTATTTCGTTCATCCATAGT
TGCCTGACTCCCCGTCGTGTAGATAACTACGATACGGGAGGGCTTACCATCTGGCCCCAGTGCTGCAATG
ATACCGCGAGACCCACGCTCACCGGCTCCAGATTTATCAGCAATAAACCAGCCAGCCGGAAGGGCCGAGC
GCAGAAGTGGTCCTGCAACTTTATCCGCCTCCATCCAGTCTATTAATTGTTGCCGGGAAGCTAGAGTAAG
TAGTTCGCCAGTTAATAGTTTGCGCAACGTTGTTGCCATTGCTACAGGCATCGTGGTGTCACGCTCGTCG
TTTGGTATGGCTTCATTCAGCTCCGGTTCCCAACGATCAAGGCGAGTTACATGATCCCCCATGTTGTGCA
AAAAAGCGGTTAGCTCCTTCGGTCCTCCGATCGTTGTCAGAAGTAAGTTGGCCGCAGTGTTATCACTCAT
GGTTATGGCAGCACTGCATAATTCTCTTACTGTCATGCCATCCGTAAGATGCTTTTCTGTGACTGGTGAG
TACTCAACCAAGTCATTCTGAGAATAGTGTATGCGGCGACCGAGTTGCTCTTGCCCGGCGTCAATACGGG
ATAATACCGCGCCACATAGCAGAACTTTAAAAGTGCTCATCATTGGAAAACGTTCTTCGGGGCGAAAACT
CTCAAGGATCTTACCGCTGTTGAGATCCAGTTCGATGTAACCCACTCGTGCACCCAACTGATCTTCAGCA
TCTTTTACTTTCACCAGCGTTTCTGGGTGAGCAAAAACAGGAAGGCAAAATGCCGCAAAAAAGGGAATAA
GGGCGACACGGAAATGTTGAATACTCATACTCTTCCTTTTTCAATATTATTGAAGCATTTATCAGGGTTA
TTGTCTCATGAGCGGATACATATTTGAATGTATTTAGAAAAATAAACAAATAGGGGTTCCGCGCACATTT
CCCCGAAAAGTGCCACCTGACGTC
